>Addgene plasmid #231914 | SARS-CoV-2 spike G12 mutant | addgene full sequence | sequence record 459014 | Addgene NGS Result
GTCGACATTGATTATTGACTAGTTATTAATAGTAATCAATTACGGGGTCATTAGTTCATAGCCCATATAT
GGAGTTCCGCGTTACATAACTTACGGTAAATGGCCCGCCTGGCTGACCGCCCAACGACCCCCGCCCATTG
ACGTCAATAATGACGTATGTTCCCATAGTAACGCCAATAGGGACTTTCCATTGACGTCAATGGGTGGAGT
ATTTACGGTAAACTGCCCACTTGGCAGTACATCAAGTGTATCATATGCCAAGTACGCCCCCTATTGACGT
CAATGACGGTAAATGGCCCGCCTGGCATTATGCCCAGTACATGACCTTATGGGACTTTCCTACTTGGCAG
TACATCTACGTATTAGTCATCGCTATTACCATGGTCGAGGTGAGCCCCACGTTCTGCTTCACTCTCCCCA
TCTCCCCCCCCTCCCCACCCCCAATTTTGTATTTATTTATTTTTTAATTATTTTGTGCAGCGATGGGGGG
GGGGGGGGGGGGGGGGCGCGCGGGGGGCGGGGGGGGGCGGGGCGGGGGGCGGGGCGGGGCGAGGCGGAGA
GGTGCGGCGGCAGCCAATCAGAGCGGCGCGCTCCGAAAGTTTCCTTTTATGGCGAGGCGGCGGCGGCGGC
GGCCCTATAAAAAGCGAAGCGCGCGGCGGGCGGGAGTCGCTGCGCGCTGCCTTCGCCCCGTGCCCCGCTC
CGCCGCCGCCTCGCGCCGCCCGCCCCGGCTCTGACTGACCGCGTTACTCCCACAGGTGAGCGGGCGGGAC
GGCCCTTCTCCTCCGGGCTGTAATTAGCGCTTGGTTTAATGACGGCTTGTTTCTTTTCTGTGGCTGCGTG
AAAGCCTTGAGGGGCTCCGGGAGGGCCCTTTGTGCGGGGGGAGCGGCTCGGGGGGTGCGTGCGTGTGTGT
GTGCGTGGGGAGCGCCGCGTGCGGCTCCGCGCTGCCCGGCGGCTGTGAGCGCTGCGGGCGCGGCGCGGGG
CTTTGTGCGCTCCGCAGTGTGCGCGAGGGGAGCGCGGCCGGGGGCGGTGCCCCGCGGTGCGGGGGGGGCT
GCGAGGGGAACAAAGGCTGCGTGCGGGGTGTGTGCGTGGGGGGGTGAGCAGGGGGTGTGGGCGCGTCGGT
CGGGCTGCAACCCCCCCTGCACCCCCCTCCCCGAGTTGCTGAGCACGGCCCGGCTTCGGGTGCGGGGCTC
CGTACGGGGCGTGGCGCGGGGCTCGCCGTGCCGGGCGGGGGGTGGCGGCAGGTGGGGGTGCCGGGCGGGG
CGGGGCCGCCTCGGGCCGGGGAGGGCTCGGGGGAGGGGCGCGGCGGCCCCCGGAGCGCCGGCGGCTGTCG
AGGCGCGGCGAGCCGCAGCCATTGCCTTTTATGGTAATCGTGCGAGAGGGCGCAGGGACTTCCTTTGTCC
CAAATCTGTGCGGAGCCGAAATCTGGGAGGCGCCGCCGCACCCCCTCTAGCGGGCGCGGGGCGAAGCGGT
GCGGCGCCGGCAGGAAGGAAATGGGCGGGGAGGGCCTTCGTGCGTCGCCGCGCCGCCGTCCCCTTCTCCC
TCTCCAGCCTCGGGGCTGTCCGCGGGGGGACGGCTGCCTTCGGGGGGGACGGGGCAGGGCGGGGTTCGGC
TTCTGGCGTGTGACCGGCGGCTCTAGCTAGAGCCTCTGCTAACCATGTTCATGCCTTCTTCTTTTTCCTA
CAGCTCCTGGGCAACGTGCTGGTTATTGTGCTGTCTCATCATTTTGGCAAAGAATTCGCCGCCACCATGT
TTGTGTTCCTGGTCCTGCTCCCACTGGTTTCCAGCCAATGTGTTAACCTCACAACCCGCACCCAGCTGCC
TCCCGCCTATACCAACAGTTTTACTCGGGGAGTGTATTACCCTGACAAAGTTTTCAGGAGCTCAGTTCTG
CACTCAACCCAGGATCTCTTTCTGCCTTTTTTTTCCAACGTGACTTGGTTCCATGCAATTCACGTTTCCG
GGACCAACGGCACCAAAAGGTTCGATAACCCCGTGCTGCCCTTTAACGACGGCGTCTATTTCGCAAGCAC
TGAGAAAAGCAATATCATCAGGGGCTGGATTTTTGGGACAACCTTGGATAGCAAGACCCAGTCACTGCTG
ATCGTTAATAATGCAACCAATGTGGTGATCAAAGTGTGCGAATTTCAGTTTTGCAATGACCCCTTTCTGG
GCGTCTACTATCATAAAAACAATAAATCTTGGATGGAGTCTGAGTTTAGGGTGTATTCTAGCGCGAATAA
TTGTACCTTTGAATATGTATCACAACCATTTCTCATGGATCTCGAAGGCAAACAAGGCAATTTCAAAAAC
TTGAGAGAGTTCGTCTTCAAAAACATCGATGGATATTTTAAAATATACAGCAAACATACCCCAATAAACC
TGGTCCGCGACCTCCCTCAGGGTTTCAGCGCCCTCGAGCCTCTCGTCGATCTTCCTATCGGGATCAACAT
CACAAGATTTCAAACCTTGCTGGCTCTTCATCGATCCTACCTGACCCCTGGCGATTCCTCTTCCGGGTGG
ACCGCCGGCGCCGCTGCCTATTATGTGGGGTATCTGCAACCTCGCACGTTTCTCCTCAAGTATAATGAGA
ATGGAACTATCACCGATGCGGTAGACTGTGCGTTGGACCCACTCTCTGAGACCAAGTGCACTTTGAAGTC
CTTTACCGTTGAAAAGGGGATCTATCAGACATCCAATTTTAGAGTCCAACCCACGGAATCCATCGTTCGG
TTCCCCAATATCACAAATCTCTGCCCTTTCGGAGAGGTATTCAACGCAACTCGCTTCGCTTCTGTGTATG
CGTGGAACAGAAAACGCATCTCCAACTGCGTCGCTGATTACTCTGTTCTGTATAACTCCGCCTCCTTTAG
CACCTTCAAGTGTTACGGCGTCAGCCCCACAAAGCTCAACGACTTGTGTTTCACTAACGTCTACGCCGAC
TCCTTCGTGATCCGGGGGGACGAAGTTCGGCAGATTGCGCCTGGACAGACTGGTAAAATCGCTGACTATA
ACTATAAGCTCCCAGATGACTTTACCGGCTGTGTGATTGCTTGGAACTCTAATAATCTCGACAGCAAAGT
TGGAGGCAACTATAATTATCTCTACCGGTTGTTTCGGAAGAGCAATCTCAAGCCATTCGAGAGAGACATA
AGCACGGAGATCTACCAAGCCGGCTCCACTCCATGCAATGGGGTTGAAGGCTTTAATTGTTATTTTCCCC
TCCAATCCTATGGTTTTCAACCGACTAATGGAGTCGGGTATCAACCCTACAGGGTTGTCGTCTTGAGCTT
CGAGCTCTTGCACGCTCCTGCTACGGTGTGTGGTCCGAAAAAATCAACAAACCTCGTCAAAAACAAATGT
GTGAATTTTAACTTTAACGGACTGACTGGCACCGGGGTGCTGACTGAGAGCAATAAGAAGTTTCTTCCAT
TTCAACAATTCGGTCGGGATATCGCGGACACCACTGATGCTGTGCGCGATCCGCAAACCTTGGAGATCTT
GGACATAACTCCGTGCAGCTTCGGAGGCGTCTCTGTTATCACCCCTGGAACGAATACATCTAACCAAGTT
GCGGTCCTTTATCAGGGCGTTAACTGCACAGAAGTACCCGTCGCGATACATGCGGATCAGCTGACCCCTA
CTTGGCGGGTCTACTCAACCGGCTCTAATGTGTTTCAAACTCGGGCGGGATGTTTGATCGGAGCTGAGCA
CGTGAATAACTCTTATGAATGCGATATACCAATCGGCGCAGGGATTTGCGCATCTTACCAAACCCAAACC
AACTCTCCTCGGCGGGCTCGCTCCGTCGCATCCCAATCCATTATCGCCTATACCATGAGTCTCGGAGCTG
AGAACTCTGTCGCTTACAGCAACAATTCTATAGCCATCCCAACCAACTTCACGATTAGCGTTACAACAGA
GATACTCCCCGTCAGCATGACGAAAACTTCCGTTGATTGTACGATGTATATCTGTGGGGATTCTACAGAG
TGTAGCAATCTGCTGTTGCAGTATGGCTCCTTCTGTACCCAATTGAATCGGGCACTCACCGGCATCGCTG
TGGAACAAGACAAAAATACGCAAGAAGTTTTCGCACAGGTGAAGCAAATCTACAAGACGCCTCCAATCAA
AGACTTTGGCGGATTCAATTTTTCTCAGATTCTGCCTGATCCCTCAAAGCCCAGCAAAAGAAGCTTCATC
GAGGACCTGCTCTTCAACAAGGTCACTCTCGCAGATGCCGGGTTCATCAAACAATATGGAGATTGCTTGG
GCGACATTGCTGCGCGGGATCTTATTTGTGCTCAAAAGTTCAATGGGCTGACCGTCCTGCCGCCCCTCTT
GACCGATGAAATGATTGCTCAATACACCTCCGCGTTGCTCGCGGGAACTATCACTTCCGGCTGGACCTTC
GGCGCCGGCGCTGCCCTCCAGATACCGTTTGCCATGCAAATGGCCTACAGATTCAACGGCATCGGAGTCA
CACAGAATGTCCTGTACGAAAATCAAAAATTGATAGCCAATCAGTTTAATTCTGCAATCGGCAAAATACA
AGACTCCCTGTCCTCTACTGCCTCCGCACTTGGGAAATTGCAAGACGTCGTGAACCAAAACGCACAGGCC
CTTAACACTCTGGTGAAACAGTTGAGCTCCAACTTCGGCGCTATAAGCTCCGTCTTGAACGATATACTCT
CTCGCCTGGACAAAGTCGAGGCTGAAGTCCAGATCGACAGATTGATAACAGGCAGGCTTCAATCCCTGCA
AACCTACGTCACGCAGCAGCTGATCAGAGCCGCAGAGATCAGGGCTTCCGCAAATCTTGCTGCAACAAAA
ATGTCCGAATGCGTCTTGGGCCAATCAAAGCGCGTCGATTTCTGTGGAAAGGGCTACCATCTCATGAGCT
TTCCCCAAAGCGCCCCGCACGGCGTGGTTTTTCTCCACGTCACCTACGTCCCCGCTCAAGAGAAGAACTT
TACAACCGCTCCTGCAATTTGCCATGATGGGAAAGCGCACTTTCCTCGCGAAGGCGTCTTTGTCTCCCAG
GGCACACATTGGTTTGTTACTCAACGGAACTTTTATGAACCACAAATCATTACCACGGACAACACGTTCG
TGTCCGGCAACTGTGACGTTGTCATCGGAATTGTTCAGAACACGGTTTACGATCCTCTGCAACCCGAGCT
TGACTCCTTTAAGGAAGAACTGGACAAGTACTTCAAAAATCACACCTCACCGGATGTGGACTTGGGCGAT
ATCTCTGGCATAAATGCGTCAGTCGTGAACATTCAAAAGGAAATTGATCGACTCAACGAGGTCGCAAAGA
ATCTTAATGAATCCCTGATAGATCTGCAGGAGTTGGGGAAGTACGAGCAGTATATAAAGTGGCCTTGGTA
TATATGGCTTGGCTTTATCGCCGGCCTCATTGCAATCGTGATGGTCACCATCATGCTGTGCTGCATGACC
TCATGTTGCTCCTGTCTTAAGGGGTGCTGCTCCTGCGGTTCCTGTTGCAAATTTGACGAGGACGACAGCG
AACCGGTGCTTAAGGGTGTGAAGCTGCATTACACCGGAGGCGATTACAAGGATGACGATGACAAGTGACG
GCCGCCTGCAGGTTAATTAAGATCTTTTTCCCTCTGCCAAAAATTATGGGGACATCATGAAGCCCCTTGA
GCATCTGACTTCTGGCTAATAAAGGAAATTTATTTTCATTGCAATAGTGTGTTGGAATTTTTTGTGTCTC
TCACTCGGAAGGACATATGGGAGGGCAAATCATTTAAAACATCAGAATGAGTATTTGGTTTAGAGTTTGG
CAACATATGCCCATATGCTGGCTGCCATGAACAAAGGTTGGCTATAAAGAGGTCATCAGTATATGAAACA
GCCCCCTGCTGTCCATTCCTTATTCCATAGAAAAGCCTTGACTTGAGGTTAGATTTTTTTTATATTTTGT
TTTGTGTTATTTTTTTCTTTAACATCCCTAAAATTTTCCTTACATGTTTTACTAGCCAGATTTTTCCTCC
TCTCCTGACTACTCCCAGTCATAGCTGTCCCTCTTCTCTTATGGAGATCCCTCGACCTGCAGCCCAAGCT
TGGCGTAATCATGGTCATAGCTGTTTCCTGTGTGAAATTGTTATCCGCTCACAATTCCACACAACATACG
AGCCGGAAGCATAAAGTGTAAAGCCTGGGGTGCCTAATGAGTGAGCTAACTCACATTAATTGCGTTGCGC
TCACTGCCCGCTTTCCAGTCGGGAAACCTGTCGTGCCAGCGGATCCGCATCTCAATTAGTCAGCAACCAT
AGTCCCGCCCCTAACTCCGCCCATCCCGCCCCTAACTCCGCCCAGTTCCGCCCATTCTCCGCCCCATGGC
TGACTAATTTTTTTTATTTATGCAGAGGCCGAGGCCGCCTCGGCCTCTGAGCTATTCCAGAAGTAGTGAG
GAGGCTTTTTTGGAGGCCTAGGCTTTTGCAAAAAGCTAACTTGTTTATTGCAGCTTATAATGGTTACAAA
TAAAGCAATAGCATCACAAATTTCACAAATAAAGCATTTTTTTCACTGCATTCTAGTTGTGGTTTGTCCA
AACTCATCAATGTATCTTATCATGTCTGGATCCGCTGCATTAATGAATCGGCCAACGCGCGGGGAGAGGC
GGTTTGCGTATTGGGCGCTCTTCCGCTTCCTCGCTCACTGACTCGCTGCGCTCGGTCGTTCGGCTGCGGC
GAGCGGTATCAGCTCACTCAAAGGCGGTAATACGGTTATCCACAGAATCAGGGGATAACGCAGGAAAGAA
CATGTGAGCAAAAGGCCAGCAAAAGGCCAGGAACCGTAAAAAGGCCGCGTTGCTGGCGTTTTTCCATAGG
CTCCGCCCCCCTGACGAGCATCACAAAAATCGACGCTCAAGTCAGAGGTGGCGAAACCCGACAGGACTAT
AAAGATACCAGGCGTTTCCCCCTGGAAGCTCCCTCGTGCGCTCTCCTGTTCCGACCCTGCCGCTTACCGG
ATACCTGTCCGCCTTTCTCCCTTCGGGAAGCGTGGCGCTTTCTCATAGCTCACGCTGTAGGTATCTCAGT
TCGGTGTAGGTCGTTCGCTCCAAGCTGGGCTGTGTGCACGAACCCCCCGTTCAGCCCGACCGCTGCGCCT
TATCCGGTAACTATCGTCTTGAGTCCAACCCGGTAAGACACGACTTATCGCCACTGGCAGCAGCCACTGG
TAACAGGATTAGCAGAGCGAGGTATGTAGGCGGTGCTACAGAGTTCTTGAAGTGGTGGCCTAACTACGGC
TACACTAGAAGAACAGTATTTGGTATCTGCGCTCTGCTGAAGCCAGTTACCTTCGGAAAAAGAGTTGGTA
GCTCTTGATCCGGCAAACAAACCACCGCTGGTAGCGGTGGTTTTTTTGTTTGCAAGCAGCAGATTACGCG
CAGAAAAAAAGGATCTCAAGAAGATCCTTTGATCTTTTCTACGGGGTCTGACGCTCAGTGGAACGAAAAC
TCACGTTAAGGGATTTTGGTCATGAGATTATCAAAAAGGATCTTCACCTAGATCCTTTTAAATTAAAAAT
GAAGTTTTAAATCAATCTAAAGTATATATGAGTAAACTTGGTCTGACAGTTACCAATGCTTAATCAGTGA
GGCACCTATCTCAGCGATCTGTCTATTTCGTTCATCCATAGTTGCCTGACTCCCCGTCGTGTAGATAACT
ACGATACGGGAGGGCTTACCATCTGGCCCCAGTGCTGCAATGATACCGCGAGACCCACGCTCACCGGCTC
CAGATTTATCAGCAATAAACCAGCCAGCCGGAAGGGCCGAGCGCAGAAGTGGTCCTGCAACTTTATCCGC
CTCCATCCAGTCTATTAATTGTTGCCGGGAAGCTAGAGTAAGTAGTTCGCCAGTTAATAGTTTGCGCAAC
GTTGTTGCCATTGCTACAGGCATCGTGGTGTCACGCTCGTCGTTTGGTATGGCTTCATTCAGCTCCGGTT
CCCAACGATCAAGGCGAGTTACATGATCCCCCATGTTGTGCAAAAAAGCGGTTAGCTCCTTCGGTCCTCC
GATCGTTGTCAGAAGTAAGTTGGCCGCAGTGTTATCACTCATGGTTATGGCAGCACTGCATAATTCTCTT
ACTGTCATGCCATCCGTAAGATGCTTTTCTGTGACTGGTGAGTACTCAACCAAGTCATTCTGAGAATAGT
GTATGCGGCGACCGAGTTGCTCTTGCCCGGCGTCAATACGGGATAATACCGCGCCACATAGCAGAACTTT
AAAAGTGCTCATCATTGGAAAACGTTCTTCGGGGCGAAAACTCTCAAGGATCTTACCGCTGTTGAGATCC
AGTTCGATGTAACCCACTCGTGCACCCAACTGATCTTCAGCATCTTTTACTTTCACCAGCGTTTCTGGGT
GAGCAAAAACAGGAAGGCAAAATGCCGCAAAAAAGGGAATAAGGGCGACACGGAAATGTTGAATACTCAT
ACTCTTCCTTTTTCAATATTATTGAAGCATTTATCAGGGTTATTGTCTCATGAGCGGATACATATTTGAA
TGTATTTAGAAAAATAAACAAATAGGGGTTCCGCGCACATTTCCCCGAAAAGTGCCACCTGG
Features (pLannotate 1.2.2; 18 found; start..end, strand, type, name):
      4..383     +  enhancer       CMV enhancer: human cytomegalovirus immediate early enhancer
    385..662     +  promoter       chicken β-actin promoter: No description available
    663..1683    +  intron         chimeric intron: chimera between introns from chicken β-actin and rabbit β-globin
   1681..1737    +  CDS            HBB (fragment): HBB_LEPEU - Experimental evidence at protein level: Swiss-Prot protein existence level 1. Involved in oxygen transport from the lung to the various peripheral tissues. From Lepus europaeus (European hare).
   1747..5565    +  CDS            S: SPIKE_SARS2 - Experimental evidence at protein level: Swiss-Prot protein existence level 1. [Spike glycoprotein]: May down-regulate host tetherin (BST2) by lysosomal degradation, thereby counteracting its antiviral activity. From Severe acute respiratory syndrome coronavirus 2 (2019-nCoV) (SARS-CoV-2).
   5572..5595    +  CDS            FLAG: FLAG® epitope tag, followed by an enterokinase cleavage site
   5688..5743    +  polyA_signal   β-globin poly(A) signal: rabbit β-globin polyadenylation signal (Gil and Proudfoot, 1987)
   6128..6144    -  protein_bind   lac operator: The lac repressor binds to the lac operator to inhibit transcription in E. coli. This inhibition can be relieved by adding lactose or isopropyl-β-D-thiogalactopyranoside (IPTG). lac repressor encoded by lacI
   6152..6182    -  promoter       lac promoter: promoter for the E. coli lac operon
   6197..6218    -  protein_bind   CAP binding site: CAP binding activates transcription in the presence of cAMP. E. coli catabolite activator protein
   6231..6270    -  CDS            lacI (fragment): lac repressor; lacI; The lac repressor binds to the lac operator to inhibit transcription in E. coli. This inhibition can be relieved by adding lactose or isopropyl-β-D-thiogalactopyranoside (IPTG).
   6277..6299    +  promoter       SV40 promoter (fragment): SV40 enhancer and early promoter
   6323..6458    +  rep_origin     SV40 ori: SV40 origin of replication
   6478..6612    +  polyA_signal   SV40 poly(A) signal: SV40 polyadenylation signal
   6614..6668    -  CDS            lacI (fragment): lac repressor; lacI; The lac repressor binds to the lac operator to inhibit transcription in E. coli. This inhibition can be relieved by adding lactose or isopropyl-β-D-thiogalactopyranoside (IPTG).
   6851..7439    -  rep_origin     ori: high-copy-number ColE1/pMB1/pBR322/pUC origin of replication
   7610..8470    -  CDS            AmpR: β-lactamase; bla; confers resistance to ampicillin, carbenicillin, and related antibiotics
   8471..8575    -  promoter       AmpR promoter: bla
