[The description below was written by a language model from this plasmid's Addgene catalogue record and pLannotate feature annotations shown in this document.]
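Description:
SARS-CoV-2 spike G12 mutant is a mammalian expression plasmid built on the pCAGGS backbone and derived in part from an earlier pCAGGS construct carrying C-terminally FLAG-tagged SARS-CoV-2 spike. It is propagated in E. coli through a high-copy ColE1/pUC-type origin and selected with ampicillin via the β-lactamase (AmpR) gene and its own promoter. The backbone also retains remnants of lac regulatory sequence (lac promoter, operator, CAP site and short lacI fragments), as well as an SV40 origin of replication, which can support episomal amplification in cells expressing SV40 large T antigen, and an SV40 polyadenylation signal.

The payload is the full-length spike (S) glycoprotein open reading frame, followed by a C-terminal FLAG epitope for detection or immunoprecipitation. The catalogue lists the promoter simply as CMV, but the annotated sequence shows the composite CAG arrangement typical of pCAGGS: the human cytomegalovirus immediate-early enhancer joined to the chicken β-actin promoter and a chimeric chicken β-actin/rabbit β-globin intron, a combination that gives strong constitutive expression in many mammalian cell types. A short β-globin-derived fragment lies just upstream of the spike coding sequence, and transcripts terminate at a rabbit β-globin poly(A) signal.

The defining feature is a pair of Asn-to-Gln substitutions, N1098Q and N1134Q, which remove two N-linked glycosylation sites in the spike. The associated study concerns the role of S2 domain N-glycosylation across betacoronaviruses, so the construct serves to express a site-specifically glycan-deleted spike for comparison with the parental protein. The record does not specify particular downstream assays.
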