Addgene plasmid #231914: SARS-CoV-2 spike G12 mutant
Purpose: For expression of SARS-CoV-2 spike protein with glycan deletion at N1098, N1134 by implementing Asn-to-Gln mutation
Depositing lab: Sriram Neelamegham. Depositing organization: University at Buffalo (SUNY Buffalo). Publication: Conserved role of spike S2 domain N-glycosylation across betacoronaviruses. Yang Q, Kelkar A, Manicassamy B, Neelamegham S. Npj Viruses. 2025 Jan 25;3(1):4. doi: 10.1038/s44298-024-00085-7. PubMed 40295734.
Backbone
  Vector backbone: pCAGGS
  Vector type: Mammalian Expression
Growth in bacteria
  Bacterial resistance: Ampicillin, 100 μg/mL
  Growth temperature: 37°C
  Growth strain: NEB Stable
  Copy number: High Copy
Gene/Insert
  Gene/Insert name: spike G12
  Species: SARS-CoV-2
  Mutation: N1098Q, N1134Q
  Entrez Gene: S (a.k.a. GU280_gp02, spike glycoprotein)
  Promoter: CMV
  Tag / fusion protein: FLAG (C terminal on insert)
  Cloning method: Restriction Enzyme; 5′ cloning site unknown (unknown if destroyed)
Resource information
  A portion of this plasmid was derived from a plasmid made by: Hyeryun Choe and Michael Farzan, Plasmid pCAGGS-SARS2-S-D614 (C-flag) (Addgene #156420)
Terms and licenses: Academic/Nonprofit Terms; Industry Terms: Not Available to Industry
How to cite: SARS-CoV-2 spike G12 mutant was a gift from Sriram Neelamegham (Addgene plasmid # 231914 ; http://n2t.net/addgene:231914 ; RRID:Addgene_231914)
